LOCUS       Exported 8292 bp ds-DNA circular SYN 14-MAY-2021
DEFINITION  Encodes a BRET-based activity sensor for the heterotrimeric G
            protein G13. Composed of the subunits G alpha 13 (GNA13) tagged with
            NanoLuciferase, G beta 3 (GNB3) and Venus-tagged G gamma 9 (GNG9). .
ACCESSION   .
VERSION     .
KEYWORDS    G13-CASE
SOURCE      synthetic DNA construct
  ORGANISM  synthetic DNA construct
REFERENCE   1 (bases 1 to 8292)
  AUTHORS   Schihada H, Shekhani R, Schulte G
  TITLE     Quantitative assessment of constitutive G protein-coupled receptor
            activity with BRET-based G protein biosensors
  JOURNAL   BioRxiv
REFERENCE   2 (bases 1 to 8292)
  AUTHORS   .
  TITLE     Direct Submission
  JOURNAL   Exported May 14, 2021 from SnapGene Server 1.1.58
            http://www.snapgene.com
FEATURES             Location/Qualifiers
     source          1..8292
                     /organism="synthetic DNA construct"
                     /mol_type="other DNA"
     enhancer        1..304
                     /label=CMV enhancer
                     /note="human cytomegalovirus immediate early enhancer"
     promoter        305..508
                     /label=CMV promoter
                     /note="human cytomegalovirus (CMV) immediate early
                     promoter"
     primer_bind     459..479
                     /label=CMV-F
                     /note="Human CMV immediate early promoter, forward primer"
     CDS             1557..1610
                     /codon_start=1
                     /product="2A peptide from Thosea asigna virus capsid
                     protein"
                     /label=T2A
                     /note="Eukaryotic ribosomes fail to insert a peptide bond
                     between the Gly and Pro residues, yielding separate
                     polypeptides."
                     /translation="EGRGSLLTCGDVEENPGP"
     CDS             1617..2351
                     /codon_start=1
                     /product="circularly permuted form of the Venus yellow
                     fluorescent protein (Nagai et al., 2004)"
                     /label=cp173Venus
                     /note="efficient FRET acceptor for CFP"
                     /translation="MDGGVQLADHYQQNTPIGDGPVLLPDNHYLSYQSALSKDPNEKRD
                     HMVLLEFVTAAGITLGMDELYKGGSGGMVSKGEELFTGVVPILVELDGDVNGHKFSVSG
                     EGEGDATYGKLTLKLICTTGKLPVPWPTLVTTLGYGLQCFARYPDHMKQHDFFKSAMPE
                     GYVQERTIFFKDDGNYKTRAEVKFEGDTLVNRIELKGIDFKEDGNILGHKLEYNYNSHN
                     VYITADKQKNGIKANFKIRHNIE"
     primer_bind     1754..1775
                     /label=EGFP-C
                     /note="EGFP, forward primer"
     primer_bind     complement(1878..1899)
                     /label=EGFP-N
                     /note="EGFP, reverse primer"
     primer_bind     complement(2139..2158)
                     /label=EXFP-R
                     /note="For distinguishing EGFP variants, reverse primer"
     promoter        complement(2598..2615)
                     /label=SP6 promoter
                     /note="promoter for bacteriophage SP6 RNA polymerase"
     primer_bind     complement(2598..2615)
                     /label=SP6
                     /note="SP6 promoter, forward primer"
     misc_feature    2627..3200
                     /label=IRES
                     /note="internal ribosome entry site (IRES) of the
                     encephalomyocarditis virus (EMCV)"
     primer_bind     complement(2794..2811)
                     /label=IRES reverse
                     /note="IRES internal ribosome entry site, reverse primer.
                     Also called pCDH-rev"
     primer_bind     3021..3040
                     /label=IRES-F
                     /note="IRES internal ribosome entry site, forward primer"
     CDS             3607..4113
                     /codon_start=1
                     /product="NanoLuc(R) luciferase"
                     /label=Nluc
                     /note="human codon-optimized"
                     /translation="VFTLEDFVGDWRQTAGYNLDQVLEQGGVSSLFQNLGVSVTPIQRI
                     VLSGENGLKIDIHVIIPYEGLSGDQMGQIEKIFKVVYPVDDHHFKVILHYGTLVIDGVT
                     PNMIDYFGRPYEGIAVFDGKKITVTGTLWNGNKIIDERLINPDGSLLFRVTINGVTGWR
                     LCERIL"
     polyA_signal    5020..5141
                     /label=SV40 poly(A) signal
                     /note="SV40 polyadenylation signal"
     primer_bind     complement(5057..5076)
                     /label=SV40pA-R
                     /note="SV40 polyA, reverse primer"
     primer_bind     5111..5130
                     /label=EBV-rev
                     /note="SV40 polyA terminator, reverse primer"
     rep_origin      complement(5148..5603)
                     /direction=LEFT
                     /label=f1 ori
                     /note="f1 bacteriophage origin of replication; arrow
                     indicates direction of (+) strand synthesis"
     primer_bind     complement(5285..5306)
                     /label=F1ori-F
                     /note="F1 origin, forward primer"
     primer_bind     5497..5516
                     /label=F1ori-R
                     /note="F1 origin, reverse primer"
     promoter        5630..5734
                     /gene="bla"
                     /label=AmpR promoter
     promoter        5736..6093
                     /label=SV40 promoter
                     /note="SV40 enhancer and early promoter"
     primer_bind     complement(5759..5779)
                     /label=pBABE 3'
                     /note="SV40 enhancer, reverse primer for pBABE vectors"
     rep_origin      5944..6079
                     /label=SV40 ori
                     /note="SV40 origin of replication"
     primer_bind     6006..6025
                     /label=SV40pro-F
                     /note="SV40 promoter/origin, forward primer"
     CDS             6128..6922
                     /codon_start=1
                     /gene="aph(3')-II (or nptII)"
                     /product="aminoglycoside phosphotransferase from Tn5"
                     /label=NeoR/KanR
                     /note="confers resistance to neomycin, kanamycin, and G418
                     (Geneticin(R))"
                     /translation="MIEQDGLHAGSPAAWVERLFGYDWAQQTIGCSDAAVFRLSAQGRP
                     VLFVKTDLSGALNELQDEAARLSWLATTGVPCAAVLDVVTEAGRDWLLLGEVPGQDLLS
                     SHLAPAEKVSIMADAMRRLHTLDPATCPFDHQAKHRIERARTRMEAGLVDQDDLDEEHQ
                     GLAPAELFARLKASMPDGEDLVVTHGDACLPNIMVENGRFSGFIDCGRLGVADRYQDIA
                     LATRDIAEELGGEWADRFLVLYGIAAPDSQRIAFYRLLDEFF"
     primer_bind     complement(6182..6201)
                     /label=Neo-R
                     /note="Neomycin resistance gene, reverse primer"
     primer_bind     6792..6811
                     /label=Neo-F
                     /note="Neomycin resistance gene, forward primer"
     primer_bind     complement(7110..7129)
                     /label=TK-pA-R
                     /note="Thymidine kinase polyA, reverse primer"
     polyA_signal    7154..7201
                     /label=HSV TK poly(A) signal
                     /note="herpes simplex virus thymidine kinase
                     polyadenylation signal (Cole and Stacy, 1985)"
     rep_origin      7530..8118
                     /direction=RIGHT
                     /label=ori
                     /note="high-copy-number ColE1/pMB1/pBR322/pUC origin of
                     replication"
     primer_bind     8019..8038
                     /label=pBR322ori-F
                     /note="pBR322 origin, forward primer"
ORIGIN
        1 cgttacataa cttacggtaa atggcccgcc tggctgaccg cccaacgacc cccgcccatt
       61 gacgtcaata atgacgtatg ttcccatagt aacgccaata gggactttcc attgacgtca
      121 atgggtggag tatttacggt aaactgccca cttggcagta catcaagtgt atcatatgcc
      181 aagtacgccc cctattgacg tcaatgacgg taaatggccc gcctggcatt atgcccagta
      241 catgacctta tgggactttc ctacttggca gtacatctac gtattagtca tcgctattac
      301 catggtgatg cggttttggc agtacatcaa tgggcgtgga tagcggtttg actcacgggg
      361 atttccaagt ctccacccca ttgacgtcaa tgggagtttg ttttggcacc aaaatcaacg
      421 ggactttcca aaatgtcgta acaactccgc cccattgacg caaatgggcg gtaggcgtgt
      481 acggtgggag gtctatataa gcagagctgg tttagtgaac cgtcagatcc gctagcatgn
      541 nnnnnnnnnn nnnnnnnnnn nnnnnnnnnn nnnnnnnnnn nnnnnnnnnn nnnnnnnnnn
      601 nnnnnnnnnn nnnnnnnnnn nnnnnnnnnn nnnnnnnnnn nnnnnnnnnn nnnnnnnnnn
      661 nnnnnnnnnn nnnnnnnnnn nnnnnnnnnn nnnnnnnnnn nnnnnnnnnn nnnnnnnnnn
      721 nnnnnnnnnn nnnnnnnnnn nnnnnnnnnn nnnnnnnnnn nnnnnnnnnn nnnnnnnnnn
      781 nnnnnnnnnn nnnnnnnnnn nnnnnnnnnn nnnnnnnnnn nnnnnnnnnn nnnnnnnnnn
      841 nnnnnnnnnn nnnnnnnnnn nnnnnnnnnn nnnnnnnnnn nnnnnnnnnn nnnnnnnnnn
      901 nnnnnnnnnn nnnnnnnnnn nnnnnnnnnn nnnnnnnnnn nnnnnnnnnn nnnnnnnnnn
      961 nnnnnnnnnn nnnnnnnnnn nnnnnnnnnn nnnnnnnnnn nnnnnnnnnn nnnnnnnnnn
     1021 nnnnnnnnnn nnnnnnnnnn nnnnnnnnnn nnnnnnnnnn nnnnnnnnnn nnnnnnnnnn
     1081 nnnnnnnnnn nnnnnnnnnn nnnnnnnnnn nnnnnnnnnn nnnnnnnnnn nnnnnnnnnn
     1141 nnnnnnnnnn nnnnnnnnnn nnnnnnnnnn nnnnnnnnnn nnnnnnnnnn nnnnnnnnnn
     1201 nnnnnnnnnn nnnnnnnnnn nnnnnnnnnn nnnnnnnnnn nnnnnnnnnn nnnnnnnnnn
     1261 nnnnnnnnnn nnnnnnnnnn nnnnnnnnnn nnnnnnnnnn nnnnnnnnnn nnnnnnnnnn
     1321 nnnnnnnnnn nnnnnnnnnn nnnnnnnnnn nnnnnnnnnn nnnnnnnnnn nnnnnnnnnn
     1381 nnnnnnnnnn nnnnnnnnnn nnnnnnnnnn nnnnnnnnnn nnnnnnnnnn nnnnnnnnnn
     1441 nnnnnnnnnn nnnnnnnnnn nnnnnnnnnn nnnnnnnnnn nnnnnnnnnn nnnnnnnnnn
     1501 nnnnnnnnnn nnnnnnnnnn nnnnnnnnnn nnnnnnnnnn nnnnnnnnnn nnnnnngagg
     1561 gcagaggaag tcttctaaca tgcggtgacg tggaggagaa tcccggccct accggtatgg
     1621 acggcggcgt gcagctcgcc gaccactacc agcagaacac ccccatcggc gacggccccg
     1681 tgctgctgcc cgacaaccac tacctgagct accagtccgc cctgagcaaa gaccccaacg
     1741 agaagcgcga tcacatggtc ctgctggagt tcgtgaccgc cgccgggatc actctcggca
     1801 tggacgagct gtacaagggt ggcagcggtg gcatggtgag caagggcgag gagctgttca
     1861 ccggggtggt gcccatcctg gtcgagctgg acggcgacgt aaacggccac aagttcagcg
     1921 tgtccggcga gggcgagggc gatgccacct acggcaagct gaccctgaag ctgatctgca
     1981 ccaccggcaa gctgcccgtg ccctggccca ccctcgtgac caccctgggc tacggcctgc
     2041 agtgcttcgc ccgctacccc gaccacatga agcagcacga cttcttcaag tccgccatgc
     2101 ccgaaggcta cgtccaggag cgcaccatct tcttcaagga cgacggcaac tacaagaccc
     2161 gcgccgaggt gaagttcgag ggcgacaccc tggtgaaccg catcgagctg aagggcatcg
     2221 acttcaagga ggacggcaac atcctggggc acaagctgga gtacaactac aacagccaca
     2281 acgtctatat caccgccgac aaacagaaga acggcatcaa ggccaacttc aagatccgcc
     2341 acaacatcga gtccggactc agatctgccc aggatctcag cgagaaggac ctgttgaaga
     2401 tggaggtgga gcagctgaag aaagaagtga aaaacacaag aattccgatt tccaaagcgg
     2461 gaaaggaaat caaggagtac gtggaggccc aagcaggaaa cgatcctttt ctcaaaggca
     2521 tccctgagga caagaatccc ttcaaggaga aaggtggctg tctgataagc taagtcgaca
     2581 gatctcaatt ggggccccta tagtgtcacc taaataattc cgcccccccc tctccctccc
     2641 ccccccctaa cgttactggc cgaagccgct tggaataagg ccggtgtgcg tttgtctata
     2701 tgttattttc caccatattg ccgtcttttg gcaatgtgag ggcccggaaa cctggccctg
     2761 tcttcttgac gagcattcct aggggtcttt cccctctcgc caaaggaatg caaggtctgt
     2821 tgaatgtcgt gaaggaagca gttcctctgg aagcttcttg aagacaaaca acgtctgtag
     2881 cgaccctttg caggcagcgg aaccccccac ctggcgacag gtgcctctgc ggccaaaagc
     2941 cacgtgtata agatacacct gcaaaggcgg cacaacccca gtgccacgtt gtgagttgga
     3001 tagttgtgga aagagtcaaa tggctctcct caagcgtatt caacaagggg ctgaaggatg
     3061 cccagaaggt accccattgt atgggatctg atctggggcc tcggtgcaca tgctttacat
     3121 gtgtttagtc gaggttaaaa aaacgtctag gccccccgaa ccacggggac gtggttttcc
     3181 tttgaaaaac acgatgataa tggatccatg gcggacttcc tgccgtcgcg gtccgtgctg
     3241 tccgtgtgct tccccggctg cctgctgacg agtggcgagg ccgagcagca acgcaagtcc
     3301 aaggagatcg acaaatgcct gtctcgggaa aagacctatg tgaagcggct ggtgaagatc
     3361 ctgctgctgg gcgcgggcga gagcggcaag tccaccttcc tgaagcagat gcggatcatc
     3421 cacgggcagg acttcgacca gcgcgcgcgc gaggagttcc gccccaccat ctacagcaac
     3481 gtgatcaaag gtatgagggt gctggttgat gctcgagaga agcttcatat tccctgggga
     3541 gacaactcaa accaacaaca tggagataag atgatgtcgt ttagcggtgg aggcgggacg
     3601 cgttctgtct tcacactcga agatttcgtt ggggactggc gacagacagc cggctacaac
     3661 ctggaccaag tccttgaaca gggaggtgtg tccagtttgt ttcagaatct cggggtgtcc
     3721 gtaactccga tccaaaggat tgtcctgagc ggtgaaaatg ggctgaagat cgacatccat
     3781 gtcatcatcc cgtatgaagg tctgagcggc gaccaaatgg gccagatcga aaaaattttt
     3841 aaggtggtgt accctgtgga tgatcatcac tttaaggtga tcctgcacta tggcacactg
     3901 gtaatcgacg gggttacgcc gaacatgatc gactatttcg gacggccgta tgaaggcatc
     3961 gccgtgttcg acggcaaaaa gatcactgta acagggaccc tgtggaacgg caacaaaatt
     4021 atcgacgagc gcctgatcaa ccccgacggc tccctgctgt tccgagtaac catcaacgga
     4081 gtgaccggct ggcggctgtg cgaacgcatt ctggccaccg gtggtggcgg atccgatacc
     4141 cgggccccca tggcagccca aggaatggtg gaaacaaggg ttttcttaca atatcttcct
     4201 gctataagag cattatgggc agacagcggc atacagaatg cctatgaccg gcgtcgagaa
     4261 tttcaactgg gtgaatctgt aaaatatttc ctggataact tggataaact tggagaacca
     4321 gattatattc catcacaaca agatattctg cttgccagaa gacccaccaa aggcatccat
     4381 gaatacgact ttgaaataaa aaatgttcct ttcaaaatgg ttgatgtagg tggtcagaga
     4441 tcagaaagga aacgttggtt tgaatgtttc gacagtgtga catcaatact tttccttgtt
     4501 tcctcaagtg aatttgacca ggtgcttatg gaagatcgac tgaccaatcg ccttacagag
     4561 tctctgaaca tttttgaaac aatcgtcaat aaccgggttt tcagcaatgt ctccataatt
     4621 ctgttcttaa acaagacaga cttgcttgag gagaaggtgc aaattgtgag catcaaagac
     4681 tatttcctag aatttgaagg ggatccccac tgcttaagag acgtccaaaa attcctggtg
     4741 gaatgtttcc ggaacaaacg ccgggaccag caacagaagc ccttatacca ccacttcacc
     4801 actgctatca acacggagaa catccgcctt gttttccgtg acgtgaagga tactattctg
     4861 catgacaacc tcaagcagct tatgctacag taatctagag ggccgcgact ctagatcata
     4921 atcagccata ccacatttgt agaggtttta cttgctttaa aaaacctccc acacctcccc
     4981 ctgaacctga aacataaaat gaatgcaatt gttgttgtta acttgtttat tgcagcttat
     5041 aatggttaca aataaagcaa tagcatcaca aatttcacaa ataaagcatt tttttcactg
     5101 cattctagtt gtggtttgtc caaactcatc aatgtatctt aaggcgtaaa ttgtaagcgt
     5161 taatattttg ttaaaattcg cgttaaattt ttgttaaatc agctcatttt ttaaccaata
     5221 ggccgaaatc ggcaaaatcc cttataaatc aaaagaatag accgagatag ggttgagtgt
     5281 tgttccagtt tggaacaaga gtccactatt aaagaacgtg gactccaacg tcaaaggnnn
     5341 nnnnnnnnnn nnnnnnnnnn nnnnnnnnnn nnnnnnnnnn nnnnnntnnn nnnnnnnnnn
     5401 nnnnnnnnnn nnnnnnnnnn nnnnnnnnnn nnnnnnnnnn nnnnnnnnnn nnnnnnnnnn
     5461 nnnnnnnnnn nnnnnnnngn nnnnnnnnnn nnnnnnnnnn nnnnnnnnnn nnnnnnnnnn
     5521 nnnnnnnnnn nnnnnnnnnn nnnnnnnnnn nnnnnnnnnn nnnnnnnnnn nnnnnnnnnn
     5581 nnnnnnnnnn nnnnnnnnnn nnncaggtgg cacttttcgg ggaaatgtgc gcggaacccc
     5641 tatttgttta tttttctaaa tacattcaaa tatgtatccg ctcatgagac aataaccctg
     5701 ataaatgctt caataatatt gaaaaaggaa gagtcctgag gcggaaagaa ccagctgtgg
     5761 aatgtgtgtc agttagggtg tggaaagtcc ccaggctccc cagcaggcag aagtatgcaa
     5821 agcatgcatc tcaattagtc agcaaccagg tgtggaaagt ccccaggctc cccagcaggc
     5881 agaagtatgc aaagcatgca tctcaattag tcagcaacca tagtcccgcc cctaactccg
     5941 cccatcccgc ccctaactcc gcccagttcc gcccattctc cgccccatgg ctgactaatt
     6001 ttttttattt atgcagaggc cgaggccgcc tcggcctctg agctattcca gaagtagtga
     6061 ggaggctttt ttggaggcct aggcttttgc aaagatcgat caagagacag gatgaggatc
     6121 gtttcgcatg attgaacaag atggattgca cgcaggttct ccggccgctt gggtggagag
     6181 gctattcggc tatgactggg cacaacagac aatcggctgc tctgatgccg ccgtgttccg
     6241 gctgtcagcg caggggcgcc cggttctttt tgtcaagacc gacctgtccg gtgccctgaa
     6301 tgaactgcaa gacgaggcag cgcggctatc gtggctggcc acgacgggcg ttccttgcgc
     6361 agctgtgctc gacgttgtca ctgaagcggg aagggactgg ctgctattgg gcgaagtgcc
     6421 ggggcaggat ctcctgtcat ctcaccttgc tcctgccgag aaagtatcca tcatggctga
     6481 tgcaatgcgg cggctgcata cgcttgatcc ggctacctgc ccattcgacc accaagcgaa
     6541 acatcgcatc gagcgagcac gtactcggat ggaagccggt cttgtcgatc aggatgatct
     6601 ggacgaagag catcaggggc tcgcgccagc cgaactgttc gccaggctca aggcgagcat
     6661 gcccgacggc gaggatctcg tcgtgaccca tggcgatgcc tgcttgccga atatcatggt
     6721 ggaaaatggc cgcttttctg gattcatcga ctgtggccgg ctgggtgtgg cggaccgcta
     6781 tcaggacata gcgttggcta cccgtgatat tgctgaagag cttggcggcg aatgggctga
     6841 ccgcttcctc gtgctttacg gtatcgccgc tcccgattcg cagcgcatcg ccttctatcg
     6901 ccttcttgac gagttcttct gagcgggact ctggggttcg aaatgaccga ccaagcgacg
     6961 cccaacctgc catcacgaga tttcgattcc accgccgcct tctatgaaag gttgggcttc
     7021 ggaatcgttt tccgggacgc cggctggatg atcctccagc gcggggatct catgctggag
     7081 ttcttcgccc accctagggg gaggctaact gaaacacgga aggagacaat accggaagga
     7141 acccgcgcta tgacggcaat aaaaagacag aataaaacgc acggtgttgg gtcgtttgtt
     7201 cataaacgcg gggttcggtc ccagggctgg cactctgtcg ataccccacc gagaccccat
     7261 tggggccaat acgcccgcgt ttcttccttt tccccacccc accccccaag ttcgggtgaa
     7321 ggcccagggc tcgcagccaa cgtcggggcg gcaggccctg ccatagcctc aggttactca
     7381 tatatacttt agattgattt aaaacttcat ttttaattta aaaggatcta ggtgaagatc
     7441 ctttttgata atctcatgac caaaatccct taacgtgagt tttcgttcca ctgagcgtca
     7501 gaccccgtag aaaagatcaa aggatcttct tgagatcctt tttttctgcg cgtaatctgc
     7561 tgcttgcaaa caaaaaaacc accgctacca gcggtggttt gtttgtcgga tcaagagcta
     7621 ccaactcttt ttccgaaggt aactggcttc agcagagcgc agataccaaa tactgttctt
     7681 ctagtgtagc cgtagttagg ccaccacttc aagaactctg tagcaccgcc tacatacctc
     7741 gctctgctaa tcctgttacc agtggctgct gccagtggcg ataagtcgtg tcttaccggg
     7801 ttggactcaa gacgatagtt accggataag gcgcagcggt cgggctgaac ggggggttcg
     7861 tgcacacagc ccagcttgga gcgaacgacc tacaccgaac tgagatacct acagcgtgag
     7921 ctatgagaaa gcgccacgct tcccgaaggg agaaaggcgg acaggtatcc ggtaagcggc
     7981 agggtcggaa caggagagcg cacgagggag cttccagggg gaaacgcctg gtatctttat
     8041 agtcctgtcg ggtttcgcca cctctgactt gagcgtcgat ttttgtgatg ctcgtcaggg
     8101 gggcggagcc tatggaaaaa cgccagcaac gcggcctttt tacggttcct ggccttttgc
     8161 tggccttttg ctcacatgtt ctttcctgcg ttatcccctg attctgtgga taaccgtatt
     8221 accgccatgc attagttatt aatagtaatc aattacgggg tcattagttc atagcccata
     8281 tatggagttc cg
//
